>Addgene plasmid #156690 | pD649-HAsp-ICOSLG-Fc(DAPA)-AviTag-6xHis | addgene full sequence | sequence record 382015 | Addgene NGS Result
TTTCAATATTATTGAAGCATTTATCAGGGTTATTGTCTCATGAGCGGATACATATTTGAATGTATTTAGA
AAAATAAACAAATAGGGGTCAGTGTTACAACCAATTAACCAATTCTGAACATTATCGCGAGCCCATTTAT
ACCTGAATATGGCTCATAACACCCCTTGCTCATGACCAAAATCCCTTAACGTGAGTTACGCGCGCGTCGT
TCCACTGAGCGTCAGACCCCGTAGAAAAGATCAAAGGATCTTCTTGAGATCCTTTTTTTCTGCGCGTAAT
CTGCTGCTTGCAAACAAAAAAACCACCGCTACCAGCGGTGGTTTGTTTGCCGGATCAAGAGCTACCAACT
CTTTTTCCGAAGGTAACTGGCTTCAGCAGAGCGCAGATACCAAATACTGTTCTTCTAGTGTAGCCGTAGT
TAGCCCACCACTTCAAGAACTCTGTAGCACCGCCTACATACCTCGCTCTGCTAATCCTGTTACCAGTGGC
TGCTGCCAGTGGCGATAAGTCGTGTCTTACCGGGTTGGACTCAAGACGATAGTTACCGGATAAGGCGCAG
CGGTCGGGCTGAACGGGGGGTTCGTGCACACAGCCCAGCTTGGAGCGAACGACCTACACCGAACTGAGAT
ACCTACAGCGTGAGCTATGAGAAAGCGCCACGCTTCCCGAAGGGAGAAAGGCGGACAGGTATCCGGTAAG
CGGCAGGGTCGGAACAGGAGAGCGCACGAGGGAGCTTCCAGGGGGAAACGCCTGGTATCTTTATAGTCCT
GTCGGGTTTCGCCACCTCTGACTTGAGCGTCGATTTTTGTGATGCTCGTCAGGGGGGCGGAGCCTATGGA
AAAACGCCAGCAACGCGGCCTTTTTACGGTTCCTGGCCTTTTGCTGGCCTTTTGCTCACATGTTCTTTCC
TGCGTTATCCCCTGATTCTGTGGATAACCGTATTACCGCCTTTGAGTGAGCTGATACCGCTCGCCGCAGC
CGAACGACCGAGCGCAGCGAGTCAGTGAGCGAGGAAGCGGAAGGCGAGAGTAGGGAACTGCCAGGCATCA
AACTAAGCAGAAGGCCCCTGACGGATGGCCTTTTTGCGTTTCTACAAACTCTTTCTGTGTTGTAAAACGA
CGGCCAGTCTTAAGCTCGGGCCCCCTGGGCGGTTCTGATAACGAGTAATCGTTAATCCGCAAATAACGTA
AAAACCCGCTTCGGCGGGTTTTTTTATGGGGGGAGTTTAGGGAAAGAGCATTTGTCAGAATATTTAAGGG
CGCCTGTCACTTTGCTTGATATATGAGAATTATTTAACCTTATAAATGAGAAAAAAGCAACGCACTTTAA
ATAAGATACGTTGCTTTTTCGATTGATGAACACCTATAATTAAACTATTCATCTATTATTTATGATTTTT
TGTATATACAATATTTCTAGTTTGTTAAAGAGAATTAAGAAAATAAATCTCGAAAATAATAAAGGGAAAA
TCAGTTTTTGATATCAAAATTATACATGTCAACGATAATACAAAATATAATACAAACTATAAGATGTTAT
CAGTATTTATTATCATTTAGAATAAATTTTGTGTCGCCCTTAATTGTGAGCGGATAACAATTACGAGCTT
CATGCACAGTGGCGTTGACTCAATATTGGCCATTAGCCATATTATTCATTGGTTATATAGCATAAATCAA
TATTGGCTATTGGCCATTGCATACGTTGTATCTATATCATAATATGTACATTTATATTGGCTCATGTCCA
ATATGACCGCCATGTTGGCATTGATTATTGACTAGTTATTAATAGTAATCAATTACGGGGTCATTAGTTC
ATAGCCCATATATGGAGTTCCGCGTTACATAACTTACGGTAAATGGCCCGCCTGGCTGACCGCCCAACGA
CCCCCGCCCATTGACGTCAATAATGACGTATGTTCCCATAGTAACGCCAATAGGGACTTTCCATTGACGT
CAATGGGTGGAGTATTTACGGTAAACTGCCCACTTGGCAGTACATCAAGTGTATCATATGCCAAGTACGC
CCCCTATTGACGTCAATGACGGTAAATGGCCCGCCTGGCATTATGCCCAGTACATGACCTTATGGGACTT
TCCTACTTGGCAGTACATCTACGTATTAGTCATCGCTATTACCATGGTGATGCGGTTTTGGCAGTACATC
AATGGGCGTGGATAGCGGTTTGACTCACGGGGATTTCCAAGTCTCCACCCCATTGACGTCAATGGGAGTT
TGTTTTGGCACCAAAATCAACGGGACTTTCCAAAATGTCGTAACAACTCCGCCCCATTGACGCAAATGGG
CGGTAGGCGTGTACGGTGGGAGGTCTATATAAGCAGAGCTCGTTTAGTGAACCGTCAGATCGCCTGGAGA
CGCCATCCACGCTGTTTTGACCTCCATAGAAGACACCGGGACCGATCCAGCCTCCGCGGCCGGGAACGGT
GCATTGGAACGCGGATTCCCCGTGCCAAGAGTGACGTAAGTACCGCCTATAGAGTCTATAGGCCCACCCC
CTTGGCTTCGTTAGAACGCGGCTACAATTAATACATAACCTTATGTATCATACACATACGATTTAGGTGA
CACTATAGAATAACATCCACTTTGCCTTTCTCTCCACAGGTGTCCACTCCCAGGTCCAACTGCACCTCGG
TTCTATCGAAAACGCGCCTGCTAGCGCCACCATGAAGACCATCATTGCCCTGAGCTACATCTTCTGCCTG
GTGTTCGCTGCGGCCGCC
[714 nt withheld, positions 2749-3462]
GGCGCGCCGGGCGGCGACAAGACCCACACCTGCCCCCCCTGCCCAGCTCCAGAACTGCTGGGAGGGCCTT
CCGTGTTCCTGTTCCCCCCCAAGCCCAAGGACACCCTGATGATCAGCAGGACCCCCGAGGTGACCTGCGT
GGTGGTGGCCGTGTCCCACGAGGACCCAGAGGTGAAGTTCAACTGGTACGTGGACGGCGTGGAGGTGCAC
AACGCCAAGACCAAGCCCAGAGAGGAGCAGTACAACAGCACCTACAGGGTGGTGTCCGTGCTGACCGTGC
TGCACCAGGACTGGCTGAACGGCAAAGAATACAAGTGCAAAGTCTCCAACAAGGCCCTGGCTGCCCCAAT
CGAAAAGACAATCAGCAAGGCCAAGGGCCAGCCACGGGAGCCCCAGGTGTACACCCTGCCCCCCAGCCGG
GAGGAGATGACCAAGAACCAGGTGTCCCTGACCTGTCTGGTGAAGGGCTTCTACCCCAGCGATATCGCCG
TGGAGTGGGAGAGCAACGGCCAGCCCGAGAACAACTACAAGACCACCCCCCCAGTGCTGGACAGCGACGG
CAGCTTCTTCCTGTACAGCAAGCTGACCGTGGACAAGTCCAGGTGGCAGCAGGGCAACGTGTTCAGCTGC
AGCGTGATGCACGAGGCCCTGCACAACCACTACACCCAGAAGTCCCTGAGCCTGAGCCCCGGCGGCAGCG
GTCTTAATGATATTTTCGAGGCTCAGAAGATTGAGTGGCATGAACACCACCACCATCACCACTAAGGCCG
GCCTGTAGTCACTGGCACAACGCGTTACCCGGTAAGCCAATCGGGTATACACGGTCGTCATACTGCAGAC
AGGGTTCTTCTACTTTGCAAGATAGTCTTGAGTAGTAAAATAAATAGATAGAGAAAATCAGCCTCGACTG
TGCCTTCTAGTTGCCAGCCATCTGTTGTTTGCCCCTCCCCCGTGCCTTCCTTGACCCTGGAAGGTGCCAC
TCCCACTGTCCTTTCCTAATAAAATGAGGAAATTGCATCACAACACTCAACCCTATCTCGGTCTATTCTT
TTGATTTATAAGGGATTTTGCCGATTTCGGCCTATTGGTTAAAAAATGAGCTGATTTAACAAAAATTTAA
CGCGAATTAATTCTGTGGAATGTGTGTCAGTTAGGGTGTGGAAAGTCCCCAGGCTCCCCAGCAGGCAGAA
GTATGCAAAGCATGCATCTCAATTAGTCAGCAACCAGGTGTGGAAAGTCCCCAGGCTCCCCAGCAGGCAG
AAGTATGCAAAGCATGCATCTCAATTAGTCAGCAACCATAGTCCCGCCCCTAACTCCGCCCATCCCGCCC
CTAACTCCGCCCAGTTCCGCCCATTCTCCGCCCCATGGCTGACTAATTTTTTTTATTTATGCAGAGGCCG
AGGCCGCCTCTGCCTCTGAGCTATTCCAGAAGTAGTGAGGAGGCTTTTTTGGAGGCCTAGGCTTTTGCAA
AAAGCTCCCGGGAGCTTGTATATCCATTTTCGGATCTGATCAGCACGTGTTGACAATTAATCATCGGCAT
AGTATATCGGCATAGTATAATACGACAAGGTGAGGAACTAAACCATGACCGAGTACAAGCCCACGGTGCG
CCTCGCCACCCGCGACGACGTCCCCAGGGCCGTACGCACCCTCGCCGCCGCGTTCGCCGACTACCCCGCC
ACGCGCCACACCGTCGATCCGGACCGCCACATCGAGCGGGTCACCGAGCTGCAAGAACTCTTCCTCACGC
GCGTCGGGCTCGACATCGGCAAGGTGTGGGTCGCGGACGACGGCGCCGCGGTGGCGGTCTGGACCACGCC
GGAGAGCGTCGAAGCGGGGGCGGTGTTCGCCGAGATCGGCCCGCGCATGGCCGAGTTGAGCGGTTCCCGG
CTGGCCGCGCAGCAACAGATGGAAGGCCTCCTGGCGCCGCACCGGCCCAAGGAGCCCGCGTGGTTCCTGG
CCACCGTCGGCGTCTCGCCCGACCACCAGGGCAAGGGTCTGGGCAGCGCCGTCGTGCTCCCCGGAGTGGA
GGCGGCCGAGCGCGCCGGGGTGCCCGCCTTCCTGGAGACATCCGCGCCCCGCAACCTCCCCTTCTACGAG
CGGCTCGGCTTCACCGTCACCGCCGACGTCGAGGTGCCCGAAGGACCGCGCACCTGGTGCATGACCCGCA
AGCCCGGTGCCTGACACGTGCTACGAGATTTCGATTCCACCGCCGCCTTCTATGAAAGGTTGGGCTTCGG
AATCGTTTTCCGGGACGCCGGCTGGATGATCCTCCAGCGCGGGGATCTCATGCTGGAGTTCTTCGCCCAC
CCCAACTTGTTTATTGCAGCTTATAATGGTTACAAATAAAGCAATAGCATCACAAATTTCACAAATAAAG
CATTTTTTTCACTGCATTCTAGTTGTGGTTTGTCCAAACTCATCAATGTATCTTATCATGTCTGTATACC
GTCGACCTCTAGCTAGAGCTTGGCGTAATCATGGTCATTACCAATGCTTAATCAGTGAGGCACCTATCTC
AGCGATCTGTCTATTTCGTTCATCCATAGTTGCCTGACTCCCCGTCGTGTAGATAACTACGATACGGGAG
GGCTTACCATCTGGCCCCAGCGCTGCGATGATACCGCGAGAACCACGCTCACCGGCTCCGGATTTATCAG
CAATAAACCAGCCAGCCGGAAGGGCCGAGCGCAGAAGTGGTCCTGCAACTTTATCCGCCTCCATCCAGTC
TATTAATTGTTGCCGGGAAGCTAGAGTAAGTAGTTCGCCAGTTAATAGTTTGCGCAACGTTGTTGCCATC
GCTACAGGCATCGTGGTGTCACGCTCGTCGTTTGGTATGGCTTCATTCAGCTCCGGTTCCCAACGATCAA
GGCGAGTTACATGATCCCCCATGTTGTGCAAAAAAGCGGTTAGCTCCTTCGGTCCTCCGATCGTTGTCAG
AAGTAAGTTGGCCGCAGTGTTATCACTCATGGTTATGGCAGCACTGCATAATTCTCTTACTGTCATGCCA
TCCGTAAGATGCTTTTCTGTGACTGGTGAGTACTCAACCAAGTCATTCTGAGAATAGTGTATGCGGCGAC
CGAGTTGCTCTTGCCCGGCGTCAATACGGGATAATACCGCGCCACATAGCAGAACTTTAAAAGTGCTCAT
CATTGGAAAACGTTCTTCGGGGCGAAAACTCTCAAGGATCTTACCGCTGTTGAGATCCAGTTCGATGTAA
CCCACTCGTGCACCCAACTGATCTTCAGCATCTTTTACTTTCACCAGCGTTTCTGGGTGAGCAAAAACAG
GAAGGCAAAATGCCGCAAAAAAGGGAATAAGGGCGACACGGAAATGTTGAATACTCATATTCTTCCTT
Features (pLannotate 1.2.2; 21 found; start..end, strand, type, name):
    119..143     -  CDS            KanR (fragment): aminoglycoside phosphotransferase; aph(3')-Ia; confers resistance to kanamycin
    254..842     +  rep_origin     ori: high-copy-number ColE1/pMB1/pBR322/pUC origin of replication
   1067..1084    +  terminator     rrnB T2 terminator (fragment): transcription terminator T2 from the E. coli rrnB gene
   1109..1128    -  CDS            lacZα (fragment): LacZα fragment of β-galactosidase; lacZ fragment
   1584..1600    +  protein_bind   lac operator: The lac repressor binds to the lac operator to inhibit transcription in E. coli. This inhibition can be relieved by adding lactose or isopropyl-β-D-thiogalactopyranoside (IPTG). lac repressor encoded by lacI
   1843..2146    +  enhancer       CMV enhancer: human cytomegalovirus immediate early enhancer
   2147..2350    +  promoter       CMV promoter: human cytomegalovirus (CMV) immediate early promoter
   2486..2529    +  intron         CMV intron (fragment): modified intron A from human cytomegalovirus
   2581..2599    +  promoter       SP6 promoter: promoter for bacteriophage SP6 RNA polymerase
   2603..2640    +  CDS            IgH signal sequence (fragment): signal sequence from the mouse immunoglobulin heavy chain variable region
   2719..3462    +  CDS            ICOSLG (fragment) (sequence partly withheld): ICOSL_HUMAN - Also known as B7H2, B7RP1, ICOSL, KIAA0653. Experimental evidence at protein level: Swiss-Prot protein existence level 1. Ligand for the T-cell-specific cell surface receptor ICOS. Acts as a costimulatory signal for T-cell proliferation and cytokine secretion; induces also B-cell proliferation and differentiation into plasma cells. Could play an important role in mediating local tissue responses to inflammatory conditions, as well as in modulating the secondary immune response by co-stimulating memory T-cell function (By similarity). From Homo sapiens (Human).
   3478..4155    +  CDS            IGHG1 (fragment): IGHG1_HUMAN - Experimental evidence at protein level: Swiss-Prot protein existence level 1. Constant region of immunoglobulin heavy chains. Immunoglobulins, also known as antibodies, are membrane-bound or secreted glycoproteins produced by B lymphocytes. In the recognition phase of humoral immunity, the membrane-bound immunoglobulins serve as receptors which, upon binding of a specific antigen, trigger the clonal expansion and differentiation of B lymphocytes into immunoglobulins- secreting plasma cells. Secreted immunoglobulins mediate the effector phase of humoral immunity, which results in
   4370..4481    +  polyA_signal   bGH poly(A) signal: bovine growth hormone polyadenylation signal
   4482..4590    +  rep_origin     f1 ori (fragment): f1 bacteriophage origin of replication; arrow indicates direction of (+) strand synthesis
   4604..4933    +  promoter       SV40 promoter: SV40 enhancer and early promoter
   4981..5028    +  promoter       EM7 promoter: synthetic bacterial promoter&nbsp
   5047..5646    +  CDS            PuroR (fragment): puromycin N-acetyltransferase; pac from Streptomyces; confers resistance to puromycin
   5656..5781    +  CDS            ble (fragment): BLE_KLEPN - Experimental evidence at protein level: Swiss-Prot protein existence level 1. Binding protein with a strong affinity to the bleomycin family of antibiotics. Binds to CL990; an antimitotic-antibiotic compound. From Klebsiella pneumoniae.
   5776..5897    +  polyA_signal   SV40 poly(A) signal: SV40 polyadenylation signal
   5950..6810    -  CDS            AmpR: β-lactamase; bla; confers resistance to ampicillin, carbenicillin, and related antibiotics
   6813..89      -  promoter       AmpR promoter (fragment) (across the origin): bla
