[The description below was written by a language model from this plasmid's Addgene catalogue record and pLannotate feature annotations shown in this document.]
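Description:
pD649-HAsp-ICOSLG-Fc(DAPA)-AviTag-6xHis is a mammalian expression plasmid built on the pD649 backbone for producing the extracellular domain of human ICOSLG (ICOS ligand, also called B7-H2 or CD275) as a secreted Fc fusion protein. It is propagated in E. coli as a high-copy plasmid through a ColE1/pUC-type origin and selected with ampicillin via a complete β-lactamase gene. The sequenced record is about 6.8 kb.

Expression is driven by the human CMV immediate-early enhancer and promoter, followed by a piece of CMV intron A. An SP6 promoter lies just upstream of the coding region, which also allows in vitro transcription and provides a sequencing primer site. The open reading frame starts with a signal peptide that directs the product into the secretory pathway. The plasmid name calls this "HAsp", whereas the automated annotation partially matches it to a mouse IgH signal sequence. The ICOSLG ectodomain follows, cloned between NotI and AscI sites that remain intact. It is fused in frame to a human IgG1 Fc region carrying the D265A and P329A (DAPA) substitutions, which are generally used to reduce Fc effector binding. The record states that the Fc is followed by an AviTag, for site-specific enzymatic biotinylation, and a 6xHis tag for metal-affinity purification. These two tags are not annotated separately in the feature table. A bGH polyadenylation signal terminates the transcript.

A second cassette places a puromycin resistance gene under the SV40 early and EM7 promoters with an SV40 poly(A) signal, which could support selection of stable mammalian cells. The short KanR, lacZα, ble and f1 ori matches appear to be backbone remnants. The depositor notes that some plasmids in this collection may carry an IS4-like transposase upstream of the CMV promoter. The plasmid comes from a collection used to map interactions among human IgSF cell-surface proteins.
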