Addgene plasmid #156690: pD649-HAsp-ICOSLG-Fc(DAPA)-AviTag-6xHis
Purpose: Mammalian expression of cell-surface protein extracellular domain fused to Fc(DAPA)-Avi-6xHis. Protein is secreted from cells.
Depositing lab: Chris Garcia. Depositing organization: Stanford University. Publication: A Human IgSF Cell-Surface Interactome Reveals a Complex Network of Protein-Protein Interactions. Wojtowicz WM, Vielmetter J, Fernandes RA, Siepe DH, Eastman CL, Chisholm GB, Cox S, Klock H, Anderson PW, Rue SM, Miller JJ, Glaser SM, Bragstad ML, Vance J, Lam AW, Lesley SA, Zinn K, Garcia KC. Cell. 2020 Aug 20;182(4):1027-1043.e17. doi: 10.1016/j.cell.2020.07.025. PubMed 32822567.
Backbone
  Vector backbone: pD649
  Backbone size w/o insert (bp): 6106
  Vector type: Mammalian Expression
Growth in bacteria
  Bacterial resistance: Ampicillin, 100 μg/mL
  Growth temperature: 37°C
  Growth strain: DH5alpha
  Copy number: High Copy
Gene/Insert
  Gene/Insert name: ICOSLG (alt name: ICOSL)
  Species: H. sapiens (human)
  Insert size (bp): 714
  Mutation: Fc region of human IgG contains D265A and P329A mutations (DAPA)
  Entrez Gene: ICOSLG (a.k.a. B7-H2, B7H2, B7RP-1, B7RP1, B7h, CD275, GL50, ICOS-L, ICOSL, LICOS)
  Promoter: CMV/SP6
  Tag / fusion protein: Fc(DAPA)-AviTag-6xHis (C terminal on backbone)
  Cloning method: Restriction Enzyme; 5′ cloning site GCGGCCGC (not destroyed); 3′ cloning site GGCGCGCC (not destroyed)
  Sequencing primers: 5′ ATTTAGGTGACACTATAG; 3′ CACGTACCAGTTGAACTTCACC
Resource information
  A portion of this plasmid was derived from a plasmid made by: synthesis by ThermoFisher
Terms and licenses: Academic/Nonprofit Terms; Industry Terms: Not Available to Industry
Depositor comments: Some plasmids in this collection may have an IS4-like element ISVsa5 family transposase upstream of the CMV promoter.
How to cite: pD649-HAsp-ICOSLG-Fc(DAPA)-AviTag-6xHis was a gift from Chris Garcia (Addgene plasmid # 156690 ; http://n2t.net/addgene:156690 ; RRID:Addgene_156690)
