>Addgene plasmid #156690 | pD649-HAsp-ICOSLG-Fc(DAPA)-AviTag-6xHis | depositor partial sequence | sequence record 302490 | insert (extracellular domain)
[714 nt withheld, positions 1-714]
